Addgene plasmid #239325: LentiCRISPR-B_2xsgRNAs_ZCRB1 (pAVA3300)
Purpose: Lentiviral vector expressing Cas9-P2A-Blasticidin and two sgRNA stargeting ZCRB1
Depositing lab: Andrei Alexandrov. Depositing organization: Clemson University. Publication: Identification of human pathways acting on nuclear non-coding RNAs using the Mirror forward genetic approach. Che R, Panah M, Mirani B, Knowles K, Ostapovich A, Majumdar D, Chen X, DeSimone J, White W, Noonan M, Luo H, Alexandrov A. Nat Commun. 2025 May 22;16(1):4741. doi: 10.1038/s41467-025-59998-3. PubMed 40399278.
Backbone
  Vector backbone: LentiCRISPR-B
  Vector type: Lentiviral, CRISPR
  Selectable markers: Blasticidin
Growth in bacteria
  Bacterial resistance: Ampicillin, 100 μg/mL
  Growth temperature: 37°C
  Growth strain: NEB Stable
  Copy number: High Copy
Gene/Insert
  Gene/Insert name: U6-driven sgRNA1 and 7SK-driven sgRNA2 targeting ZCRB1
  gRNA/shRNA sequence: sgRNA1: CAGGGCAATAAACAACAAAC/sgRNA2: ATCTAAGTGTTATGAATGTG
  Species: H. sapiens (human)
  Entrez Gene: ZCRB1 (a.k.a. MADP-1, MADP1, RBM36, SNRNP31, ZCCHC19)
  Cloning method: Gibson Cloning
  Sequencing primers: 5′ CGTGACGTAGAAAGTAATAATTTCTTGGGTAG
Terms and licenses: Academic/Nonprofit Terms; Industry Terms: Not Available to Industry
Depositor comments: Please visit https://doi.org/10.1101/2024.09.26.615073 for bioRxiv preprint.
How to cite: LentiCRISPR-B_2xsgRNAs_ZCRB1 (pAVA3300) was a gift from Andrei Alexandrov (Addgene plasmid # 239325 ; http://n2t.net/addgene:239325 ; RRID:Addgene_239325)
