[The description below was written by a language model from this plasmid's Addgene catalogue record and pLannotate feature annotations shown in this document.]
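Description:
LentiCRISPR-B_2xsgRNAs_ZCRB1 (pAVA3300) is an all-in-one lentiviral CRISPR vector, built on the LentiCRISPR-B backbone, that delivers Streptococcus pyogenes Cas9, a blasticidin resistance marker and two guide RNAs directed against the human ZCRB1 gene (also known as MADP1/SNRNP31). In bacteria the roughly 11.7 kb plasmid is maintained through a high-copy ColE1/pUC-type origin and selected with ampicillin via β-lactamase. An f1 origin, an SV40 origin and remnants of a lac/T7/T3 cloning region are also present in the backbone.

The transfer cassette has a third-generation, self-inactivating layout. An RSV promoter fused to a truncated HIV-1 5' LTR drives the genomic RNA, followed by the Ψ packaging signal, a gag fragment, the RRE for Rev-dependent nuclear export, a cPPT/CTS, and a ΔU3 3' LTR followed by an SV40 polyadenylation signal. Within the proviral region, two RNA polymerase III guide cassettes sit in tandem. The first sgRNA is expressed from the human U6 promoter, and the second, according to the catalogue entry, from a 7SK promoter. The automated annotation does not label the 7SK promoter, although it does detect both SpCas9 gRNA scaffolds. Downstream, an EF-1α core promoter drives Cas9 linked through a P2A peptide (per the catalogue purpose) to blasticidin S deaminase, so both proteins arise from one transcript, and a WPRE enhances expression.

After packaging and transduction, blasticidin selects cells carrying the integrated vector, and the paired guides are intended to disrupt ZCRB1. The construct comes from a study that used a forward genetic approach to identify human pathways acting on nuclear non-coding RNAs. The record does not state its specific role in that work.
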