Features (pLannotate 1.2.2; 30 found; start..end, strand, type, name):
      5..231     +  promoter       RSV promoter: Rous sarcoma virus enhancer/promoter
    232..412     +  LTR            5' LTR (truncated): truncated 5' long terminal repeat (LTR) from HIV-1
    459..584     +  misc_feature   HIV-1 Ψ: packaging signal of human immunodeficiency virus type 1
    568..931     +  CDS            HIV-1 gag (fragment): gag protein from human immunodeficiency virus 1; gag
   1077..1310    +  misc_feature   RRE: The Rev response element (RRE) of HIV-1 allows for Rev-dependent mRNA export from the nucleus to the cytoplasm.
   1687..1713    +  CDS            Rev (fragment): human immunodeficiency virus 1 (HIV-1) Rev protein; rev; enhances nuclear export of unspliced and incompletely spliced viral mRNAs
   1717..1957    +  promoter       U6 promoter: RNA polymerase III promoter for human U6 snRNA
   1987..2062    +  misc_RNA       gRNA scaffold: guide RNA scaffold for the Streptococcus pyogenes CRISPR/Cas9 system
   2339..2414    +  misc_RNA       gRNA scaffold: guide RNA scaffold for the Streptococcus pyogenes CRISPR/Cas9 system
   2462..2579    +  misc_feature   cPPT/CTS: central polypurine tract and central termination sequence of HIV-1
   2648..2859    +  promoter       EF-1α core promoter: core promoter for human elongation factor EF-1α
   2963..4564    +  CDS            Cas9(N): N-terminal portion of Streptococcus pyogenes Cas9 (Zetsche et al., 2015)
   4565..7063    +  CDS            Cas9(C): C-terminal portion of Streptococcus pyogenes Cas9 (Zetsche et al., 2015)
   7184..7582    +  CDS            BSD: blasticidin S deaminase; Aspergillus terreus BSD; confers resistance to blasticidin
   7598..8186    +  misc_feature   WPRE: woodchuck hepatitis virus posttranscriptional regulatory element
   8237..8256    +  misc_feature   cPPT/CTS (fragment): central polypurine tract and central termination sequence of HIV-1
   8258..8491    +  LTR            3' LTR (ΔU3): self-inactivating 3' long terminal repeat (LTR) from HIV-1
   8569..8690    +  polyA_signal   SV40 poly(A) signal: SV40 polyadenylation signal
   8730..8865    +  rep_origin     SV40 ori: SV40 origin of replication
   8886..8904    -  promoter       T7 promoter: promoter for bacteriophage T7 RNA polymerase
   8912..9067    +  CDS            lacZα (fragment): LacZα fragment of β-galactosidase; lacZ fragment
   9072..9500    +  rep_origin     f1 ori (sequence partly withheld): f1 bacteriophage origin of replication; arrow indicates direction of (+) strand synthesis
   9553..9657    +  promoter       AmpR promoter: bla
   9658..10518   +  CDS            AmpR: β-lactamase; bla; confers resistance to ampicillin, carbenicillin, and related antibiotics
  10689..11277   +  rep_origin     ori: high-copy-number ColE1/pMB1/pBR322/pUC origin of replication
  11460..11552   +  CDS            lacI (fragment): lac repressor; lacI; The lac repressor binds to the lac operator to inhibit transcription in E. coli. This inhibition can be relieved by adding lactose or isopropyl-β-D-thiogalactopyranoside (IPTG).
  11565..11586   +  protein_bind   CAP binding site: CAP binding activates transcription in the presence of cAMP. E. coli catabolite activator protein
  11601..11631   +  promoter       lac promoter: promoter for the E. coli lac operon
  11635..11657   +  protein_bind   lac operator (fragment): The lac repressor binds to the lac operator to inhibit transcription in E. coli. This inhibition can be relieved by adding lactose or isopropyl-β-D-thiogalactopyranoside (IPTG). lac repressor encoded by lacI
  11700..11718   +  promoter       T3 promoter: promoter for bacteriophage T3 RNA polymerase
>Addgene plasmid #239325 | LentiCRISPR-B_2xsgRNAs_ZCRB1 (pAVA3300) | addgene full sequence | sequence record 479134 | Addgene NGS Result
TTAATGTAGTCTTATGCAATACTCTTGTAGTCTTGCAACATGGTAACGATGAGTTAGCAACATGCCTTAC
AAGGAGAGAAAAAGCACCGTGCATGCCGATTGGTGGAAGTAAGGTGGTACGATCGTGCCTTATTAGGAAG
GCAACAGACGGGTCTGACATGGATTGGACGAACCACTGAATTGCCGCATTGCAGAGATATTGTATTTAAG
TGCCTAGCTCGATACATAAACGGGTCTCTCTGGTTAGACCAGATCTGAGCCTGGGAGCTCTCTGGCTAAC
TAGGGAACCCACTGCTTAAGCCTCAATAAAGCTTGCCTTGAGTGCTTCAAGTAGTGTGTGCCCGTCTGTT
GTGTGACTCTGGTAACTAGAGATCCCTCAGACCCTTTTAGTCAGTGTGGAAAATCTCTAGCAGTGGCGCC
CGAACAGGGACTTGAAAGCGAAAGGGAAACCAGAGGAGCTCTCTCGACGCAGGACTCGGCTTGCTGAAGC
GCGCACGGCAAGAGGCGAGGGGCGGCGACTGGTGAGTACGCCAAAAATTTTGACTAGCGGAGGCTAGAAG
GAGAGAGATGGGTGCGAGAGCGTCAGTATTAAGCGGGGGAGAATTAGATCGCGATGGGAAAAAATTCGGT
TAAGGCCAGGGGGAAAGAAAAAATATAAATTAAAACATATAGTATGGGCAAGCAGGGAGCTAGAACGATT
CGCAGTTAATCCTGGCCTGTTAGAAACATCAGAAGGCTGTAGACAAATACTGGGACAGCTACAACCATCC
CTTCAGACAGGATCAGAAGAACTTAGATCATTATATAATACAGTAGCAACCCTCTATTGTGTGCATCAAA
GGATAGAGATAAAAGACACCAAGGAAGCTTTAGACAAGATAGAGGAAGAGCAAAACAAAAGTAAGACCAC
CGCACAGCAAGCGGCCGCTGATCTTCAGACCTGGAGGAGGAGATATGAGGGACAATTGGAGAAGTGAATT
ATATAAATATAAAGTAGTAAAAATTGAACCATTAGGAGTAGCACCCACCAAGGCAAAGAGAAGAGTGGTG
CAGAGAGAAAAAAGAGCAGTGGGAATAGGAGCTTTGTTCCTTGGGTTCTTGGGAGCAGCAGGAAGCACTA
TGGGCGCAGCGTCAATGACGCTGACGGTACAGGCCAGACAATTATTGTCTGGTATAGTGCAGCAGCAGAA
CAATTTGCTGAGGGCTATTGAGGCGCAACAGCATCTGTTGCAACTCACAGTCTGGGGCATCAAGCAGCTC
CAGGCAAGAATCCTGGCTGTGGAAAGATACCTAAAGGATCAACAGCTCCTGGGGATTTGGGGTTGCTCTG
GAAAACTCATTTGCACCACTGCTGTGCCTTGGAATGCTAGTTGGAGTAATAAATCTCTGGAACAGATTTG
GAATCACACGACCTGGATGGAGTGGGACAGAGAAATTAACAATTACACAAGCTTAATACACTCCTTAATT
GAAGAATCGCAAAACCAGCAAGAAAAGAATGAACAAGAATTATTGGAATTAGATAAATGGGCAAGTTTGT
GGAATTGGTTTAACATAACAAATTGGCTGTGGTATATAAAATTATTCATAATGATAGTAGGAGGCTTGGT
AGGTTTAAGAATAGTTTTTGCTGTACTTTCTATAGTGAATAGAGTTAGGCAGGGATATTCACCATTATCG
TTTCAGACCCACCTCCCAACCCCGAGGGGACCCAGAGAGGGCCTATTTCCCATGATTCCTTCATATTTGC
ATATACGATACAAGGCTGTTAGAGAGATAATTAGAATTAATTTGACTGTAAACACAAAGATATTAGTACA
AAATACGTGACGTAGAAAGTAATAATTTCTTGGGTAGTTTGCAGTTTTAAAATTATGTTTTAAAATGGAC
TATCATATGCTTACCGTAACTTGAAAGTATTTCGATTTCTTGGCTTTATATATCTTGTGGAAAGGACGAA
ACACCGCAGGGCAATAAACAACAAACGTTTTAGAGCTAGAAATAGCAAGTTAAAATAAGGCTAGTCCGTT
ATCAACTTGAAAAAGTGGCACCGAGTCGGTGCTTTTTTGAATTCCTGCAGTATTTAGCATGCCCCACCCA
TCTGCAAGGCATTCTGGATAGTGTCAAAACAGCCGGAAATCAAGTCCGTTTATCTCAAACTTTAGCATTT
TGGGAATAAATGATATTTGCTATGCTGGTTAAATTAGATTTTAGTTAAATTTCCTGCTGAAGCTCTAGTA
CGATAAGCAACTTGACCTAAGTGTAAAGTTGAGACTTCCTTCAGGTTTATATAGCTTGTGCGCCGCTTGG
GTACCTCGATCTAAGTGTTATGAATGTGGTTTTAGAGCTAGAAATAGCAAGTTAAAATAAGGCTAGTCCG
TTATCAACTTGAAAAAGTGGCACCGAGTCGGTGCTTTTTTGAATTCTAGATCTTGAGACAAATGGCAGTA
TTCATCCACAATTTTAAAAGAAAAGGGGGGATTGGGGGGTACAGTGCAGGGGAAAGAATAGTAGACATAA
TAGCAACAGACATACAAACTAAAGAATTACAAAAACAAATTACAAAAATTCAAAATTTTCGGGTTTATTA
CAGGGACAGCAGAGATCCACTTTGGCGCCGGCTCGAGTGGCTCCGGTGCCCGTCAGTGGGCAGAGCGCAC
ATCGCCCACAGTCCCCGAGAAGTTGGGGGGAGGGGTCGGCAATTGAACCGGTGCCTAGAGAAGGTGGCGC
GGGGTAAACTGGGAAAGTGATGTCGTGTACTGGCTCCGCCTTTTTCCCGAGGGTGGGGGAGAACCGTATA
TAAGTGCAGTAGTCGCCGTGAACGTTCTTTTTCGCAACGGGTTTGCCGCCAGAACACAGGTGTCGTGACG
CGGGATCCGCCACCATGGATTACAAAGACGATGACGATAAGATGGCCCCAAAGAAGAAGCGGAAGGTCGG
TATCCACGGAGTCCCAGCAGCCGACAAGAAGTACAGCATCGGCCTGGACATCGGCACCAACTCTGTGGGC
TGGGCCGTGATCACCGACGAGTACAAGGTGCCCAGCAAGAAATTCAAGGTGCTGGGCAACACCGACCGGC
ACAGCATCAAGAAGAACCTGATCGGAGCCCTGCTGTTCGACAGCGGCGAAACAGCCGAGGCCACCCGGCT
GAAGAGAACCGCCAGAAGAAGATACACCAGACGGAAGAACCGGATCTGCTATCTGCAAGAGATCTTCAGC
AACGAGATGGCCAAGGTGGACGACAGCTTCTTCCACAGACTGGAAGAGTCCTTCCTGGTGGAAGAGGATA
AGAAGCACGAGCGGCACCCCATCTTCGGCAACATCGTGGACGAGGTGGCCTACCACGAGAAGTACCCCAC
CATCTACCACCTGAGAAAGAAACTGGTGGACAGCACCGACAAGGCCGACCTGCGGCTGATCTATCTGGCC
CTGGCCCACATGATCAAGTTCCGGGGCCACTTCCTGATCGAGGGCGACCTGAACCCCGACAACAGCGACG
TGGACAAGCTGTTCATCCAGCTGGTGCAGACCTACAACCAGCTGTTCGAGGAAAACCCCATCAACGCCAG
CGGCGTGGACGCCAAGGCCATCCTGTCTGCCAGACTGAGCAAGAGCAGACGGCTGGAAAATCTGATCGCC
CAGCTGCCCGGCGAGAAGAAGAATGGCCTGTTCGGAAACCTGATTGCCCTGAGCCTGGGCCTGACCCCCA
ACTTCAAGAGCAACTTCGACCTGGCCGAGGATGCCAAACTGCAGCTGAGCAAGGACACCTACGACGACGA
CCTGGACAACCTGCTGGCCCAGATCGGCGACCAGTACGCCGACCTGTTTCTGGCCGCCAAGAACCTGTCC
GACGCCATCCTGCTGAGCGACATCCTGAGAGTGAACACCGAGATCACCAAGGCCCCCCTGAGCGCCTCTA
TGATCAAGAGATACGACGAGCACCACCAGGACCTGACCCTGCTGAAAGCTCTCGTGCGGCAGCAGCTGCC
TGAGAAGTACAAAGAGATTTTCTTCGACCAGAGCAAGAACGGCTACGCCGGCTACATTGACGGCGGAGCC
AGCCAGGAAGAGTTCTACAAGTTCATCAAGCCCATCCTGGAAAAGATGGACGGCACCGAGGAACTGCTCG
TGAAGCTGAACAGAGAGGACCTGCTGCGGAAGCAGCGGACCTTCGACAACGGCAGCATCCCCCACCAGAT
CCACCTGGGAGAGCTGCACGCCATTCTGCGGCGGCAGGAAGATTTTTACCCATTCCTGAAGGACAACCGG
GAAAAGATCGAGAAGATCCTGACCTTCCGCATCCCCTACTACGTGGGCCCTCTGGCCAGGGGAAACAGCA
GATTCGCCTGGATGACCAGAAAGAGCGAGGAAACCATCACCCCCTGGAACTTCGAGGAAGTGGTGGACAA
GGGCGCTTCCGCCCAGAGCTTCATCGAGCGGATGACCAACTTCGATAAGAACCTGCCCAACGAGAAGGTG
CTGCCCAAGCACAGCCTGCTGTACGAGTACTTCACCGTGTATAACGAGCTGACCAAAGTGAAATACGTGA
CCGAGGGAATGAGAAAGCCCGCCTTCCTGAGCGGCGAGCAGAAAAAGGCCATCGTGGACCTGCTGTTCAA
GACCAACCGGAAAGTGACCGTGAAGCAGCTGAAAGAGGACTACTTCAAGAAAATCGAGTGCTTCGACTCC
GTGGAAATCTCCGGCGTGGAAGATCGGTTCAACGCCTCCCTGGGCACATACCACGATCTGCTGAAAATTA
TCAAGGACAAGGACTTCCTGGACAATGAGGAAAACGAGGACATTCTGGAAGATATCGTGCTGACCCTGAC
ACTGTTTGAGGACAGAGAGATGATCGAGGAACGGCTGAAAACCTATGCCCACCTGTTCGACGACAAAGTG
ATGAAGCAGCTGAAGCGGCGGAGATACACCGGCTGGGGCAGGCTGAGCCGGAAGCTGATCAACGGCATCC
GGGACAAGCAGTCCGGCAAGACAATCCTGGATTTCCTGAAGTCCGACGGCTTCGCCAACAGAAACTTCAT
GCAGCTGATCCACGACGACAGCCTGACCTTTAAAGAGGACATCCAGAAAGCCCAGGTGTCCGGCCAGGGC
GATAGCCTGCACGAGCACATTGCCAATCTGGCCGGCAGCCCCGCCATTAAGAAGGGCATCCTGCAGACAG
TGAAGGTGGTGGACGAGCTCGTGAAAGTGATGGGCCGGCACAAGCCCGAGAACATCGTGATCGAAATGGC
CAGAGAGAACCAGACCACCCAGAAGGGACAGAAGAACAGCCGCGAGAGAATGAAGCGGATCGAAGAGGGC
ATCAAAGAGCTGGGCAGCCAGATCCTGAAAGAACACCCCGTGGAAAACACCCAGCTGCAGAACGAGAAGC
TGTACCTGTACTACCTGCAGAATGGGCGGGATATGTACGTGGACCAGGAACTGGACATCAACCGGCTGTC
CGACTACGATGTGGACCATATCGTGCCTCAGAGCTTTCTGAAGGACGACTCCATCGACAACAAGGTGCTG
ACCAGAAGCGACAAGAACCGGGGCAAGAGCGACAACGTGCCCTCCGAAGAGGTCGTGAAGAAGATGAAGA
ACTACTGGCGGCAGCTGCTGAACGCCAAGCTGATTACCCAGAGAAAGTTCGACAATCTGACCAAGGCCGA
GAGAGGCGGCCTGAGCGAACTGGATAAGGCCGGCTTCATCAAGAGACAGCTGGTGGAAACCCGGCAGATC
ACAAAGCACGTGGCACAGATCCTGGACTCCCGGATGAACACTAAGTACGACGAGAATGACAAGCTGATCC
GGGAAGTGAAAGTGATCACCCTGAAGTCCAAGCTGGTGTCCGATTTCCGGAAGGATTTCCAGTTTTACAA
AGTGCGCGAGATCAACAACTACCACCACGCCCACGACGCCTACCTGAACGCCGTCGTGGGAACCGCCCTG
ATCAAAAAGTACCCTAAGCTGGAAAGCGAGTTCGTGTACGGCGACTACAAGGTGTACGACGTGCGGAAGA
TGATCGCCAAGAGCGAGCAGGAAATCGGCAAGGCTACCGCCAAGTACTTCTTCTACAGCAACATCATGAA
CTTTTTCAAGACCGAGATTACCCTGGCCAACGGCGAGATCCGGAAGCGGCCTCTGATCGAGACAAACGGC
GAAACCGGGGAGATCGTGTGGGATAAGGGCCGGGATTTTGCCACCGTGCGGAAAGTGCTGAGCATGCCCC
AAGTGAATATCGTGAAAAAGACCGAGGTGCAGACAGGCGGCTTCAGCAAAGAGTCTATCCTGCCCAAGAG
GAACAGCGATAAGCTGATCGCCAGAAAGAAGGACTGGGACCCTAAGAAGTACGGCGGCTTCGACAGCCCC
ACCGTGGCCTATTCTGTGCTGGTGGTGGCCAAAGTGGAAAAGGGCAAGTCCAAGAAACTGAAGAGTGTGA
AAGAGCTGCTGGGGATCACCATCATGGAAAGAAGCAGCTTCGAGAAGAATCCCATCGACTTTCTGGAAGC
CAAGGGCTACAAAGAAGTGAAAAAGGACCTGATCATCAAGCTGCCTAAGTACTCCCTGTTCGAGCTGGAA
AACGGCCGGAAGAGAATGCTGGCCTCTGCCGGCGAACTGCAGAAGGGAAACGAACTGGCCCTGCCCTCCA
AATATGTGAACTTCCTGTACCTGGCCAGCCACTATGAGAAGCTGAAGGGCTCCCCCGAGGATAATGAGCA
GAAACAGCTGTTTGTGGAACAGCACAAGCACTACCTGGACGAGATCATCGAGCAGATCAGCGAGTTCTCC
AAGAGAGTGATCCTGGCCGACGCTAATCTGGACAAAGTGCTGTCCGCCTACAACAAGCACCGGGATAAGC
CCATCAGAGAGCAGGCCGAGAATATCATCCACCTGTTTACCCTGACCAATCTGGGAGCCCCTGCCGCCTT
CAAGTACTTTGACACCACCATCGACCGGAAGAGGTACACCAGCACCAAAGAGGTGCTGGACGCCACCCTG
ATCCACCAGAGCATCACCGGCCTGTACGAGACACGGATCGACCTGTCTCAGCTGGGAGGCGACAAGCGTC
CTGCTGCTACTAAGAAAGCTGGTCAAGCTAAGAAAAAGAAAGCTAGCGGCAGCGGCGCCACCAACTTCAG
CCTGCTGAAGCAGGCCGGCGACGTGGAGGAGAACCCCGGCCCCATGGCCAAGCCTTTGTCTCAAGAAGAA
TCCACCCTCATTGAAAGAGCAACGGCTACAATCAACAGCATCCCCATCTCTGAAGACTACAGCGTCGCCA
GCGCAGCTCTCTCTAGCGACGGCCGCATCTTCACTGGTGTCAATGTATATCATTTTACTGGGGGACCTTG
TGCAGAACTCGTGGTGCTGGGCACTGCTGCTGCTGCGGCAGCTGGCAACCTGACTTGTATCGTCGCGATC
GGAAATGAGAACAGGGGCATCTTGAGCCCCTGCGGACGGTGCCGACAGGTGCTTCTCGATCTGCATCCTG
GGATCAAAGCCATAGTGAAGGACAGTGATGGACAGCCGACGGCAGTTGGGATTCGTGAATTGCTGCCCTC
TGGTTATGTGTGGGAGGGCTAAACGCGTTAAGTCGACAATCAACCTCTGGATTACAAAATTTGTGAAAGA
TTGACTGGTATTCTTAACTATGTTGCTCCTTTTACGCTATGTGGATACGCTGCTTTAATGCCTTTGTATC
ATGCTATTGCTTCCCGTATGGCTTTCATTTTCTCCTCCTTGTATAAATCCTGGTTGCTGTCTCTTTATGA
GGAGTTGTGGCCCGTTGTCAGGCAACGTGGCGTGGTGTGCACTGTGTTTGCTGACGCAACCCCCACTGGT
TGGGGCATTGCCACCACCTGTCAGCTCCTTTCCGGGACTTTCGCTTTCCCCCTCCCTATTGCCACGGCGG
AACTCATCGCCGCCTGCCTTGCCCGCTGCTGGACAGGGGCTCGGCTGTTGGGCACTGACAATTCCGTGGT
GTTGTCGGGGAAATCATCGTCCTTTCCTTGGCTGCTCGCCTGTGTTGCCACCTGGATTCTGCGCGGGACG
TCCTTCTGCTACGTCCCTTCGGCCCTCAATCCAGCGGACCTTCCTTCCCGCGGCCTGCTGCCGGCTCTGC
GGCCTCTTCCGCGTCTTCGCCTTCGCCCTCAGACGAGTCGGATCTCCCTTTGGGCCGCCTCCCCGCGTCG
ACTTTAAGACCAATGACTTACAAGGCAGCTGTAGATCTTAGCCACTTTTTAAAAGAAAAGGGGGGACTGG
AAGGGCTAATTCACTCCCAACGAAGACAAGATCTGCTTTTTGCTTGTACTGGGTCTCTCTGGTTAGACCA
GATCTGAGCCTGGGAGCTCTCTGGCTAACTAGGGAACCCACTGCTTAAGCCTCAATAAAGCTTGCCTTGA
GTGCTTCAAGTAGTGTGTGCCCGTCTGTTGTGTGACTCTGGTAACTAGAGATCCCTCAGACCCTTTTAGT
CAGTGTGGAAAATCTCTAGCAGTACGTATAGTAGTTCATGTCATCTTATTATTCAGTATTTATAACTTGC
AAAGAAATGAATATCAGAGAGTGAGAGGAACTTGTTTATTGCAGCTTATAATGGTTACAAATAAAGCAAT
AGCATCACAAATTTCACAAATAAAGCATTTTTTTCACTGCATTCTAGTTGTGGTTTGTCCAAACTCATCA
ATGTATCTTATCATGTCTGGCTCTAGCTATCCCGCCCCTAACTCCGCCCATCCCGCCCCTAACTCCGCCC
AGTTCCGCCCATTCTCCGCCCCATGGCTGACTAATTTTTTTTATTTATGCAGAGGCCGAGGCCGCCTCGG
CCTCTGAGCTATTCCAGAAGTAGTGAGGAGGCTTTTTTGGAGGCCTAGGGACGTACCCAATTCGCCCTAT
AGTGAGTCGTATTACGCGCGCTCACTGGCCGTCGTTTTACAACGTCGTGACTGGGAAAACCCTGGCGTTA
CCCAACTTAATCGCCTTGCAGCACATCCCCCTTTCGCCAGCTGGCGTAATAGCGAAGAGGCCCGCACCGA
TCGCCCTTCCCAACAGTTGCGCAGCCTGAATGGCGAATGGG
[124 nt withheld, positions 9072-9195]
C
[91 nt withheld, positions 9197-9287]
A
[49 nt withheld, positions 9289-9337]
CCTTTGACGTTGGAGTCCACGTTCTTT
[37 nt withheld, positions 9365-9401]
ACCCTATCTCGGTCTATTCTTTTGATTTATAAGGGATTTTGCCGATTTCGGCCTATTGGTTAAAAAATGA
GCTGATTTAACAAAAATTTAACGCGAATTTTAACAAAATATTAACGCTTACAATTTAGGTGGCACTTTTC
GGGGAAATGTGCGCGGAACCCCTATTTGTTTATTTTTCTAAATACATTCAAATATGTATCCGCTCATGAG
ACAATAACCCTGATAAATGCTTCAATAATATTGAAAAAGGAAGAGTATGAGTATTCAACATTTCCGTGTC
GCCCTTATTCCCTTTTTTGCGGCATTTTGCCTTCCTGTTTTTGCTCACCCAGAAACGCTGGTGAAAGTAA
AAGATGCTGAAGATCAGTTGGGTGCACGAGTGGGTTACATCGAACTGGATCTCAACAGCGGTAAGATCCT
TGAGAGTTTTCGCCCCGAAGAACGTTTTCCAATGATGAGCACTTTTAAAGTTCTGCTATGTGGCGCGGTA
TTATCCCGTATTGACGCCGGGCAAGAGCAACTCGGTCGCCGCATACACTATTCTCAGAATGACTTGGTTG
AGTACTCACCAGTCACAGAAAAGCATCTTACGGATGGCATGACAGTAAGAGAATTATGCAGTGCTGCCAT
AACCATGAGTGATAACACTGCGGCCAACTTACTTCTGACAACGATCGGAGGACCGAAGGAGCTAACCGCT
TTTTTGCACAACATGGGGGATCATGTAACTCGCCTTGATCGTTGGGAACCGGAGCTGAATGAAGCCATAC
CAAACGACGAGCGTGACACCACGATGCCTGTAGCAATGGCAACAACGTTGCGCAAACTATTAACTGGCGA
ACTACTTACTCTAGCTTCCCGGCAACAATTAATAGACTGGATGGAGGCGGATAAAGTTGCAGGACCACTT
CTGCGCTCGGCCCTTCCGGCTGGCTGGTTTATTGCTGATAAATCTGGAGCCGGTGAGCGTGGGTCTCGCG
GTATCATTGCAGCACTGGGGCCAGATGGTAAGCCCTCCCGTATCGTAGTTATCTACACGACGGGGAGTCA
GGCAACTATGGATGAACGAAATAGACAGATCGCTGAGATAGGTGCCTCACTGATTAAGCATTGGTAACTG
TCAGACCAAGTTTACTCATATATACTTTAGATTGATTTAAAACTTCATTTTTAATTTAAAAGGATCTAGG
TGAAGATCCTTTTTGATAATCTCATGACCAAAATCCCTTAACGTGAGTTTTCGTTCCACTGAGCGTCAGA
CCCCGTAGAAAAGATCAAAGGATCTTCTTGAGATCCTTTTTTTCTGCGCGTAATCTGCTGCTTGCAAACA
AAAAAACCACCGCTACCAGCGGTGGTTTGTTTGCCGGATCAAGAGCTACCAACTCTTTTTCCGAAGGTAA
CTGGCTTCAGCAGAGCGCAGATACCAAATACTGTTCTTCTAGTGTAGCCGTAGTTAGGCCACCACTTCAA
GAACTCTGTAGCACCGCCTACATACCTCGCTCTGCTAATCCTGTTACCAGTGGCTGCTGCCAGTGGCGAT
AAGTCGTGTCTTACCGGGTTGGACTCAAGACGATAGTTACCGGATAAGGCGCAGCGGTCGGGCTGAACGG
GGGGTTCGTGCACACAGCCCAGCTTGGAGCGAACGACCTACACCGAACTGAGATACCTACAGCGTGAGCT
ATGAGAAAGCGCCACGCTTCCCGAAGGGAGAAAGGCGGACAGGTATCCGGTAAGCGGCAGGGTCGGAACA
GGAGAGCGCACGAGGGAGCTTCCAGGGGGAAACGCCTGGTATCTTTATAGTCCTGTCGGGTTTCGCCACC
TCTGACTTGAGCGTCGATTTTTGTGATGCTCGTCAGGGGGGCGGAGCCTATGGAAAAACGCCAGCAACGC
GGCCTTTTTACGGTTCCTGGCCTTTTGCTGGCCTTTTGCTCACATGTTCTTTCCTGCGTTATCCCCTGAT
TCTGTGGATAACCGTATTACCGCCTTTGAGTGAGCTGATACCGCTCGCCGCAGCCGAACGACCGAGCGCA
GCGAGTCAGTGAGCGAGGAAGCGGAAGAGCGCCCAATACGCAAACCGCCTCTCCCCGCGCGTTGGCCGAT
TCATTAATGCAGCTGGCACGACAGGTTTCCCGACTGGAAAGCGGGCAGTGAGCGCAACGCAATTAATGTG
AGTTAGCTCACTCATTAGGCACCCCAGGCTTTACACTTTATGCTTCCGGCTCGTATGTTGTGTGGAATTG
TGAGCGGATAACAATTTCACACAGGAAACAGCTATGACCATGATTACGCCAAGCGCGCAATTAACCCTCA
CTAAAGGGAACAAAAGCTGGAGCTGCAAGC
